>Addgene plasmid #13000 | pBS mTSP-3 | addgene partial sequence | sequence record 19417 | 13000 with T3
GCCCCCCTCGAGGTCGACGGTATCGATAAGCTTGGTACCGAGCTCGGATCCACTAGTAACGGCCGCCAGT
GTGGTGGAATTCCCTTGCCTGCCAGGGGTAGTGAACCGGCTAAGCGGCATGGAGAAGCCGGAACTTTGGG
GTGTCCTGGCTCTCCTCCTCCTCTGCTCTTACACGTGTGGCAGTCAGGACCTTCAGGTAATTGACCTGCT
GACAGTGGGCGAATCCAGGCAGATGGTAGCTGTGGCAGAGAAGATTCGGACAGCTTTACTCACTGCTGGG
GATATCTACCTCTTGTCCACTTTCCGCCTCCCTCCAAAGCAAGGTGGTGTCCTCTTTGGCCTCTACTCTC
GCCAAGACAACACACGATGGCTGGAGGCCTCTGTTGTGGGCAAGATCAACAAAGTGCTGGTGCGGTACCA
GCGGGAAGATGGCAAAGTCCATGCAGTGAACCTACAGCAAGCAGGCCTGGCTGATGGGCGCACACACACG
GCTCTCCTGCGACTCCGAGGACCTTCTCGACCCAGCCCTGGCCTGCAGCTGTATGTGGACTGTAAACTGG
GTGACCAACATGCTGGCCTTCCAGCACTGGCCCCGATCCCTCCAGCAGAGGTCAGTGGACTGGAGATTAG
AACTGGACAAAAGGCTTATCTGAGGATGCAGGGCTTTGTGGAATCGATGAAAATTATTCTGGGTGGATCC
ATGGCTCGGGTAGGAGCCCTGAGTGAATGTCCATTCCAAGGAGACGACTCCATTCACAATGCAGTGACCA
GCGCACTGCAATCCATTCTAGGGGAGCAGACCAAGGCATTGGTCACCCAGCTCACCCTCTTCAACCAGAT
CCTAGTGGAGCTTCGGGACGACATCCGAGACC
