[The description below was written by a language model from this plasmid's Addgene catalogue record.]
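Description:
pBS mTSP-3 is a bacterial cloning plasmid built on the pBluescript KS backbone (about 3 kb) that carries a roughly 3.4 kb mouse cDNA for thrombospondin 3 (Thbs3, also called TSP-3). According to the depositor, the insert includes the full-length coding sequence. It was placed into the polylinker by restriction cloning between HindIII at the 5′ end and XbaI at the 3′ end, and both sites remain intact, so the fragment can be excised again for transfer into other vectors. The plasmid is maintained at high copy number in E. coli and selected with ampicillin.

Although the catalogue classifies it as a bacterial expression vector, the record does not name a promoter intended to drive protein production, and no tags, reporters or fusion partners are listed. pBluescript-type phagemids are general-purpose cloning vectors in which the polylinker is flanked by T3 and T7 phage RNA polymerase promoters. This is consistent with the T3 and T7 primers being recorded for sequencing into the 5′ and 3′ ends of the insert, respectively. That arrangement generally allows in vitro transcription of either strand of a cloned cDNA, for example to make riboprobes, although the record does not state that use.

The construct is best understood as a source clone for the mouse thrombospondin 3 cDNA, which encodes a member of the thrombospondin family of secreted extracellular matrix glycoproteins. It is suitable for sequencing, subcloning into expression vectors, or use as a template. No feature table was supplied, so the description of backbone elements rests on the catalogue fields and general knowledge of pBluescript vectors.
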