Addgene plasmid #13000: pBS mTSP-3
Depositing lab: Jack Lawler. Depositing organization: Beth Israel Deaconess Medical Center.
Backbone
  Vector backbone: pBluescript KS
  Backbone size w/o insert (bp): 3000
  Vector type: Bacterial Expression
Growth in bacteria
  Bacterial resistance: Ampicillin, 100 μg/mL
  Growth temperature: 37°C
  Growth strain: XL1 Blue
  Copy number: High Copy
Gene/Insert
  Gene/Insert name: TSP-3 (alt name: thrombospondin 3)
  Species: M. musculus (mouse)
  Insert size (bp): 3400
  Entrez Gene: Thbs3 (a.k.a. TSP3, Thbs-3)
  Cloning method: Restriction Enzyme; 5′ cloning site HindIII (not destroyed); 3′ cloning site XbaI (not destroyed)
  Sequencing primers: 5′ T3; 3′ T7
Terms and licenses: Academic/Nonprofit Terms; Industry Terms: Not Available to Industry
Depositor comments: Includes full length coding sequence.
How to cite: pBS mTSP-3 was a gift from Jack Lawler (Addgene plasmid # 13000 ; http://n2t.net/addgene:13000 ; RRID:Addgene_13000)
